>Addgene plasmid #58072 | tdTomato-CAF1-C-10 | addgene full sequence | sequence record 173165 | Addgene NGS Result
ATGGTGAGCAAGGGCGAGGAGGTCATCAAAGAGTTCATGCGCTTCAAGGTGCGCATGGAGGGCTCCATGA
ACGGCCACGAGTTCGAGATCGAGGGCGAGGGCGAGGGCCGCCCCTACGAGGGCACCCAGACCGCCAAGCT
GAAGGTGACCAAGGGCGGCCCCCTGCCCTTCGCCTGGGACATCCTGTCCCCCCAGTTCATGTACGGCTCC
AAGGCGTACGTGAAGCACCCCGCCGACATCCCCGATTACAAGAAGCTGTCCTTCCCCGAGGGCTTCAAGT
GGGAGCGCGTGATGAACTTCGAGGACGGCGGTCTGGTGACCGTGACCCAGGACTCCTCCCTGCAGGACGG
CACGCTGATCTACAAGGTGAAGATGCGCGGCACCAACTTCCCCCCCGACGGCCCCGTAATGCAGAAGAAG
ACCATGGGCTGGGAGGCCTCCACCGAGCGCCTGTACCCCCGCGACGGCGTGCTGAAGGGCGAGATCCACC
AGGCCCTGAAGCTGAAGGACGGCGGCCACTACCTGGTGGAGTTCAAGACCATCTACATGGCCAAGAAGCC
CGTGCAACTGCCCGGCTACTACTACGTGGACACCAAGCTGGACATCACCTCCCACAACGAGGACTACACC
ATCGTGGAACAGTACGAGCGCTCCGAGGGCCGCCACCACCTGTTCCTGGGGCATGGCACCGGCAGCACCG
GCAGCGGCAGCTCCGGCACCGCCTCCTCCGAGGACAACAACATGGCCGTCATCAAAGAGTTCATGCGCTT
CAAGGTGCGCATGGAGGGCTCCATGAACGGCCACGAGTTCGAGATCGAGGGCGAGGGCGAGGGCCGCCCC
TACGAGGGCACCCAGACCGCCAAGCTGAAGGTGACCAAGGGCGGCCCCCTGCCCTTCGCCTGGGACATCC
TGTCCCCCCAGTTCATGTACGGCTCCAAGGCGTACGTGAAGCACCCCGCCGACATCCCCGATTACAAGAA
GCTGTCCTTCCCCGAGGGCTTCAAGTGGGAGCGCGTGATGAACTTCGAGGACGGCGGTCTGGTGACCGTG
ACCCAGGACTCCTCCCTGCAGGACGGCACGCTGATCTACAAGGTGAAGATGCGCGGCACCAACTTCCCCC
CCGACGGCCCCGTAATGCAGAAGAAGACCATGGGCTGGGAGGCCTCCACCGAGCGCCTGTACCCCCGCGA
CGGCGTGCTGAAGGGCGAGATCCACCAGGCCCTGAAGCTGAAGGACGGCGGCCACTACCTGGTGGAGTTC
AAGACCATCTACATGGCCAAGAAGCCCGTGCAACTGCCCGGCTACTACTACGTGGACACCAAGCTGGACA
TCACCTCCCACAACGAGGACTACACCATCGTGGAACAGTACGAGCGCTCCGAGGGCCGCCACCACCTGTT
CCTGTACGGCATGGACGAGCTGTACAAGTCCGGACTCAGATCTGGCAGCGGTGGAGGCTTGGAGGAGCCG
GAGGCCGCGACGCGGACAGCCGCGGCCGTGGATTGCAAAGACAGACCCGGGTTCCCAGTGAAGAGGTTAA
TACAAGCCCGCTTGCCCTTCAAACGCCTGAACCTTGTTCCCAAGGAGAAAGTTGAGGAAGACACATCACC
AAAAGCAGCTGTGGAAAGCAAAGTCCCGGATCTACAATTGTCTTTGGGCACTTTTGAAAGCCAGTGTCAC
ACAGGCTCTCACGTAGGCTTGAGTACAAAGTTGGTCGGTGGCCAGGGCCCCATTGATAGCTTCTTGAGGG
CAACAATCAAGCCAGTACCGAGTGTGGTCATTATCGACCTGACGGAGAACTGCAGTGACATTCCAGACAG
CCCTGAGGGCCACAGTGAACTAAGTCCTGACACTGCTGGTGTGGTCACCACAGTGGAAGGAGCTGCCAAG
CAGCAGGAGCACTCTGCAGCAGAGCTGTGTCTCCTAGAGACCCCTTCAGACATCACTTGTCACATGGAAG
AGGAGCCTGGGAGTCCAGGAGACCCAAAGAGGACGGGTGACTGTCAGGCTGGTTCACTACAGAGCTGTCC
GGAGCTGACCCCAGGTTCTAGGACATGCCCCACCAAGGAGTTATCAAGCTGGAGCAAGGCAGGGGATCTC
CTATTTATAGAGAAAGTGCCTGTGGTGGTGCTAGAGGACATCCTGGCCACTAAGCCCTCCATTGCCTCTC
TTCCCATGATGTCCCTGGATAGGAGTGTCACTTCAGAGAGTGAAATACTGGAGTCCTGCCCCGAGGATGA
CTCCATACTGAGCCACTCCTCCACCAACTCCTCTTCTCCAACCAGCTCTCCTGAGGGACCATCCACACCC
CCAGAACATCGGGGTGGGAGAAGCTCCCCCTCCACCCCAGCCTGCAGAGTTGCCAAGAACTTTGTCAAAG
GCTCCACAGAGAAGGGCAGGAGCAAACTGCACAGAGATAGAGAACAGCAGAGGGAAGAGAAGGAAAAGCT
GAGGGAAGAGATACGACGAGCCAAGGAGGAGGCACGGAAGAAGAAGGAGGAGGAGAAGGAGCTGAAGGAA
AAGGAGCGGAGGGAAAAGCGGGAGAAAGATGAGAAGGAGAAGGCGGAGAAGCAGCGGCTAAAGGAGGAAA
AACGCAAGGAGCGGCAGGAAGCTCTGGAGGCTAAACTGGAGGAGAAGAGGAAGAAGGAGGAAGAGAAGCG
GTTACGGGAGGAAGAGAAGCGGTTACGGGAAGAAGAGAAGCGCATTAAGGCAGAAAAGGCAGAGATCACT
CGATTCTTCCAGAAACCGAAGACTCCGCAGGCTCCCAAGACCCTGGCCGGTTCCTGTGGTAAGTTTGCCC
CCTTTGAAATCAAAGAACACATGGTGCTGGCTCCACGGTGCCGAGCTGCCTTGGATCAAGACCTGTGCGA
TCAGCTGGACCAGCTCCTGCAGCAGCAGAGTGTGGCAAGCACCTTCCTCAGTGACCTAAAAAGCCGGCTG
CCCTTGAGATCGGGGCCCACCCGGGTCTGTGGCCATGACACAGACATCATGAACAGGGATGTGGTCATTG
TGGAGAGCAGCAAGGTGGACGGTGTGTCTGAAAGGAAGAAGTTTGGCCGCATGAAGCTTCTGCAGTTCTC
AGAGAACCACCGGCCAGCATACTGGGGGACGTGGAACAAGAAGACAGCCATCATCCGCCCCCGGAACCCC
TGGGCCCAGGACAAAGACCTTCTTGACTATGAGGTAGACAGTGACGATGAGTGGGAAGAGGAGGAACCTG
GGGAGTCTTTGTCCCACAGTGAGGGGGATGAGGATGACGATGTGGGGGAAGATGAGGATGAGGACGATGG
CTTCTTTGTGCCCCATGGGTACTTATCTGAAGATGAAGGCGTGACTGAGGAGTGTGCAGACCCTGAGAAC
CACAAAGTACACCAGAAGCTGAAGGCCAAGGAGTGGGATGAGCTCCTAGCCAAGGGCAAGCGCTTTCGTG
TGCTGCAGCCTGTGCACGTGGGATGTGTATGGGCATCAGAGGCAGCCAACTGCACGAGTTCCGACTTGAA
GCTGCTGCAGCAGTTCACTGCATGCCTGCTGGATGTGGCATCCCCTGATGAGCCAGAACCCGGGGCCTCC
AGGAGGGAAAAGAGGGACCAGCATATCCTGGCCCAGTTGCTTCCGCTGCTACATGGCAATGTGAATGGGA
GCAAGGTGATCATCCATGAATTCCAGGAGCAATGCCGCAGGGGCCTGCTGACCCTTCCAAGTCCCACCCC
ACACCTGCAGATGCCCAACTTGGAGGATGCTGTTGCTGTGCCATCCAAGGCCAGGCTGAAGCGCCTTATC
TCTGAGAACTCTGCCTATGAGAAGCGGCCCAACTTCCGTATGTGCTGGTATGTGCACCCAGAGGTGCTCA
AGAGCTTTGGCCAGGAGTGCCTGCCAGTGCCCTGCCAGTGGACCTACATCACCACCATGCCCTCAGCACC
CAGGGAAGACAGTGGCAGTGCTTCTACTGAGGGGCCTGGCCAGAGCACACCTATGCTACTCAAGCGGAAG
CCAGCGGCCACCATGTGCATCACGCAGTTTATGAAGAAGCGGCGCTATGATGGACAGGTTGGGTCTGGGG
ACATGGATGGCTTCCAGGCAGACACAGAAGAGGATGAAGAGGATGACACAGACTGTATGATCATAGATGT
GCCAGATGTTGGGAGTGACGTGTCAGAAGCTCCCATACCTGCTCCCACACTTTGCAAGTGAGGATCCACC
GGATCTAGATAACTGATCATAATCAGCCATACCACATTTGTAGAGGTTTTACTTGCTTTAAAAAACCTCC
CACACCTCCCCCTGAACCTGAAACATAAAATGAATGCAATTGTTGTTGTTAACTTGTTTATTGCAGCTTA
TAATGGTTACAAATAAAGCAATAGCATCACAAATTTCACAAATAAAGCATTTTTTTCACTGCATTCTAGT
TGTGGTTTGTCCAAACTCATCAATGTATCTTAACGCGTAAATTGTAAGCGTTAATATTTTGTTAAAATTC
GCGTTAAATTTTTGTTAAATCAGCTCATTTTTTAACCAATAGGCCGAAATCGGCAAAATCCCTTATAAAT
CAAAAGAATAGACCGAGATAGGGT
[37 nt withheld, positions 4575-4611]
AAAGAACGTGGACTCCAACGTCAAAGG
[49 nt withheld, positions 4639-4687]
T
[91 nt withheld, positions 4689-4779]
G
[124 nt withheld, positions 4781-4904]
CAGGTGGCACTTTTCGGGGAAATGTGCGCGGAACCCCTATTTGTTTATTTTTCTAAATACATTCAAATAT
GTATCCGCTCATGAGACAATAACCCTGATAAATGCTTCAATAATATTGAAAAAGGAAGAGTCCTGAGGCG
GAAAGAACCAGCTGTGGAATGTGTGTCAGTTAGGGTGTGGAAAGTCCCCAGGCTCCCCAGCAGGCAGAAG
TATGCAAAGCATGCATCTCAATTAGTCAGCAACCAGGTGTGGAAAGTCCCCAGGCTCCCCAGCAGGCAGA
AGTATGCAAAGCATGCATCTCAATTAGTCAGCAACCATAGTCCCGCCCCTAACTCCGCCCATCCCGCCCC
TAACTCCGCCCAGTTCCGCCCATTCTCCGCCCCATGGCTGACTAATTTTTTTTATTTATGCAGAGGCCGA
GGCCGCCTCGGCCTCTGAGCTATTCCAGAAGTAGTGAGGAGGCTTTTTTGGAGGCCTAGGCTTTTGCAAA
GATCGATCAAGAGACAGGATGAGGATCGTTTCGCATGATTGAACAAGATGGATTGCACGCAGGTTCTCCG
GCCGCTTGGGTGGAGAGGCTATTCGGCTATGACTGGGCACAACAGACAATCGGCTGCTCTGATGCCGCCG
TGTTCCGGCTGTCAGCGCAGGGGCGCCCGGTTCTTTTTGTCAAGACCGACCTGTCCGGTGCCCTGAATGA
ACTGCAAGACGAGGCAGCGCGGCTATCGTGGCTGGCCACGACGGGCGTTCCTTGCGCAGCTGTGCTCGAC
GTTGTCACTGAAGCGGGAAGGGACTGGCTGCTATTGGGCGAAGTGCCGGGGCAGGATCTCCTGTCATCTC
ACCTTGCTCCTGCCGAGAAAGTATCCATCATGGCTGATGCAATGCGGCGGCTGCATACGCTTGATCCGGC
TACCTGCCCATTCGACCACCAAGCGAAACATCGCATCGAGCGAGCACGTACTCGGATGGAAGCCGGTCTT
GTCGATCAGGATGATCTGGACGAAGAGCATCAGGGGCTCGCGCCAGCCGAACTGTTCGCCAGGCTCAAGG
CGAGCATGCCCGACGGCGAGGATCTCGTCGTGACCCATGGCGATGCCTGCTTGCCGAATATCATGGTGGA
AAATGGCCGCTTTTCTGGATTCATCGACTGTGGCCGGCTGGGTGTGGCGGACCGCTATCAGGACATAGCG
TTGGCTACCCGTGATATTGCTGAAGAGCTTGGCGGCGAATGGGCTGACCGCTTCCTCGTGCTTTACGGTA
TCGCCGCTCCCGATTCGCAGCGCATCGCCTTCTATCGCCTTCTTGACGAGTTCTTCTGAGCGGGACTCTG
GGGTTCGAAATGACCGACCAAGCGACGCCCAACCTGCCATCACGAGATTTCGATTCCACCGCCGCCTTCT
ATGAAAGGTTGGGCTTCGGAATCGTTTTCCGGGACGCCGGCTGGATGATCCTCCAGCGCGGGGATCTCAT
GCTGGAGTTCTTCGCCCACCCTAGGGGGAGGCTAACTGAAACACGGAAGGAGACAATACCGGAAGGAACC
CGCGCTATGACGGCAATAAAAAGACAGAATAAAACGCACGGTGTTGGGTCGTTTGTTCATAAACGCGGGG
TTCGGTCCCAGGGCTGGCACTCTGTCGATACCCCACCGAGACCCCATTGGGGCCAATACGCCCGCGTTTC
TTCCTTTTCCCCACCCCACCCCCCAAGTTCGGGTGAAGGCCCAGGGCTCGCAGCCAACGTCGGGGCGGCA
GGCCCTGCCATAGCCTCAGGTTACTCATATATACTTTAGATTGATTTAAAACTTCATTTTTAATTTAAAA
GGATCTAGGTGAAGATCCTTTTTGATAATCTCATGACCAAAATCCCTTAACGTGAGTTTTCGTTCCACTG
AGCGTCAGACCCCGTAGAAAAGATCAAAGGATCTTCTTGAGATCCTTTTTTTCTGCGCGTAATCTGCTGC
TTGCAAACAAAAAAACCACCGCTACCAGCGGTGGTTTGTTTGCCGGATCAAGAGCTACCAACTCTTTTTC
CGAAGGTAACTGGCTTCAGCAGAGCGCAGATACCAAATACTGTTCTTCTAGTGTAGCCGTAGTTAGGCCA
CCACTTCAAGAACTCTGTAGCACCGCCTACATACCTCGCTCTGCTAATCCTGTTACCAGTGGCTGCTGCC
AGTGGCGATAAGTCGTGTCTTACCGGGTTGGACTCAAGACGATAGTTACCGGATAAGGCGCAGCGGTCGG
GCTGAACGGGGGGTTCGTGCACACAGCCCAGCTTGGAGCGAACGACCTACACCGAACTGAGATACCTACA
GCGTGAGCTATGAGAAAGCGCCACGCTTCCCGAAGGGAGAAAGGCGGACAGGTATCCGGTAAGCGGCAGG
GTCGGAACAGGAGAGCGCACGAGGGAGCTTCCAGGGGGAAACGCCTGGTATCTTTATAGTCCTGTCGGGT
TTCGCCACCTCTGACTTGAGCGTCGATTTTTGTGATGCTCGTCAGGGGGGCGGAGCCTATGGAAAAACGC
CAGCAACGCGGCCTTTTTACGGTTCCTGGCCTTTTGCTGGCCTTTTGCTCACATGTTCTTTCCTGCGTTA
TCCCCTGATTCTGTGGATAACCGTATTACCGCCATGCATTAGTTATTAATAGTAATCAATTACGGGGTCA
TTAGTTCATAGCCCATATATGGAGTTCCGCGTTACATAACTTACGGTAAATGGCCCGCCTGGCTGACCGC
CCAACGACCCCCGCCCATTGACGTCAATAATGACGTATGTTCCCATAGTAACGCCAATAGGGACTTTCCA
TTGACGTCAATGGGTGGAGTATTTACGGTAAACTGCCCACTTGGCAGTACATCAAGTGTATCATATGCCA
AGTACGCCCCCTATTGACGTCAATGACGGTAAATGGCCCGCCTGGCATTATGCCCAGTACATGACCTTAT
GGGACTTTCCTACTTGGCAGTACATCTACGTATTAGTCATCGCTATTACCATGGTGATGCGGTTTTGGCA
GTACATCAATGGGCGTGGATAGCGGTTTGACTCACGGGGATTTCCAAGTCTCCACCCCATTGACGTCAAT
GGGAGTTTGTTTTGGCACCAAAATCAACGGGACTTTCCAAAATGTCGTAACAACTCCGCCCCATTGACGC
AAATGGGCGGTAGGCGTGTACGGTGGGAGGTCTATATAAGCAGAGCTGGTTTAGTGAACCGTCAGATCCG
CTAGCGCTACCGGTCGCCACC
Features (pLannotate 1.2.2; 14 found; start..end, strand, type, name):
      1..1428    +  CDS            tdTomato: tdTomato is a basic (constitutively fluorescent) orange fluorescent protein published in 2004, derived from Discosoma sp.. It is reported to be a somewhat slowly-maturing tandem dimer with low acid sensitivity.
   1459..4188    +  CDS            Chaf1a: CAF1A_MOUSE - Also known as Caip150. Experimental evidence at protein level: Swiss-Prot protein existence level 1. Core component of the CAF-1 complex, a complex that is thought to mediate chromatin assembly in DNA replication and DNA repair. Assembles histone octamers onto replicating DNA in vitro. CAF-1 performs the first step of the nucleosome assembly process, bringing newly synthesized histones H3 and H4 to replicating DNA; histones H2A/H2B can bind to this chromatin precursor subsequent to DNA replication to complete the histone octamer. It may play a role in heterochromatin maintenance
   4214..4298    +  CDS            large T antigen (fragment): large T antigen from SV40 (simian virus 40)
   4321..4442    +  polyA_signal   SV40 poly(A) signal: SV40 polyadenylation signal
   4476..4904    -  rep_origin     f1 ori (sequence partly withheld): f1 bacteriophage origin of replication; arrow indicates direction of (+) strand synthesis
   4931..5035    +  promoter       AmpR promoter: bla
   5037..5394    +  promoter       SV40 promoter: SV40 enhancer and early promoter
   5429..6223    +  CDS            NeoR/KanR: aminoglycoside phosphotransferase from Tn5; aph(3')-II (or nptII); confers resistance to neomycin, kanamycin, and G418 (Geneticin®)
   6244..6396    +  CDS            ble (fragment): BLE_KLEPN - Experimental evidence at protein level: Swiss-Prot protein existence level 1. Binding protein with a strong affinity to the bleomycin family of antibiotics. Binds to CL990; an antimitotic-antibiotic compound. From Klebsiella pneumoniae.
   6455..6502    +  polyA_signal   HSV TK poly(A) signal: herpes simplex virus thymidine kinase polyadenylation signal (Cole and Stacy, 1985)
   6593..6609    -  polyA_signal   bGH poly(A) signal (fragment): bovine growth hormone polyadenylation signal
   6831..7419    +  rep_origin     ori: high-copy-number ColE1/pMB1/pBR322/pUC origin of replication
   7594..7897    +  enhancer       CMV enhancer: human cytomegalovirus immediate early enhancer
   7898..8101    +  promoter       CMV promoter: human cytomegalovirus (CMV) immediate early promoter
