[The description below was written by a language model from this plasmid's Addgene catalogue record and pLannotate feature annotations shown in this document.]
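Description:
tdTomato-CAF1-C-10 is a mammalian expression plasmid built on the tdTomato-C1 backbone, designed to express a fluorescently labelled form of the large subunit of mouse Chromatin Assembly Factor 1. The sequenced record is 8,145 nt. The human cytomegalovirus immediate early enhancer and promoter drive a single fusion reading frame in which tdTomato, a constitutively fluorescent orange-red tandem dimer derived from Discosoma (excitation 554 nm, emission 581 nm), sits at the N terminus. It is followed after a short linker region by the Chaf1a coding sequence, and the transcript is terminated by an SV40 polyadenylation signal. Chaf1a is a core component of the CAF-1 complex, which delivers newly synthesized histones H3 and H4 to replicating DNA as the first step of nucleosome assembly during replication and repair, and which may contribute to heterochromatin maintenance.

The plasmid is propagated in E. coli through a high-copy ColE1/pUC-type origin and also carries an f1 phage origin. A single NeoR/KanR gene (Tn5 aminoglycoside phosphotransferase) serves both hosts. A bacterial bla-type promoter gives kanamycin resistance in bacteria, while the adjacent SV40 enhancer/early promoter and an HSV TK polyadenylation signal allow G418 selection of stably transfected mammalian cells. The short large T antigen, ble and bGH poly(A) fragments in the annotation appear to be partial matches to backbone sequence rather than functional elements.

The stated purpose is localization: the fusion serves as a live- or fixed-cell imaging marker for CAF-1, letting users follow where the protein is distributed in transfected mammalian cells. The cloning method is not recorded.
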