Addgene plasmid #58072: tdTomato-CAF1-C-10
Purpose: Localization: Chromatin Assembly Factor 1, Excitation: 554, Emission: 581
Depositing lab: Michael Davidson. Depositing organization: Florida State University, Tallahassee.
Backbone
  Vector backbone: tdTomato-C1
  Backbone size w/o insert (bp): 4750
  Vector type: Mammalian Expression
  Selectable markers: Neomycin (select with G418)
Growth in bacteria
  Bacterial resistance: Kanamycin, 50 μg/mL
  Growth temperature: 37°C
  Growth strain: DH5alpha
  Copy number: High Copy
Gene/Insert
  Gene/Insert name: CAF1 (alt name: NM_013733.3)
  Species: M. musculus (mouse)
  Promoter: CMV
  Tag / fusion protein: tdTomato (N terminal on backbone)
  Cloning method: Unknown
  Sequencing primers: 5′ CMV-F; 3′ SV40pA-R
Terms and licenses: Academic/Nonprofit Terms; Industry Terms: Not Available to Industry
Depositor comments: . Excitation = 554; Emission = 581
How to cite: tdTomato-CAF1-C-10 was a gift from Michael Davidson (Addgene plasmid # 58072 ; http://n2t.net/addgene:58072 ; RRID:Addgene_58072)
