>Addgene plasmid #58072 | tdTomato-CAF1-C-10 | depositor partial sequence | sequence record 89209 | insert sequence
CGTCAGATCCGCTAGCGCTACCGGTCGCCACCATGGTGAGCAAGGGCGAGGAGGTCATCAAAGAGTTCAT
GCGCTTCAAGGTGCGCATGGAGGGCTCCATGAACGGCCACGAGTTCGAGATCGAGGGCGAGGGCGAGGGC
CGCCCCTACGAGGGCACCCAGACCGCCAAGCTGAAGGTGACCAAGGGCGGCCCCCTGCCCTTCGCCTGGG
ACATCCTGTCCCCCCAGTTCATGTACGGCTCCAAGGCGTACGTGAAGCACCCCGCCGACATCCCCGATTA
CAAGAAGCTGTCCTTCCCCGAGGGCTTCAAGTGGGAGCGCGTGATGAACTTCGAGGACGGCGGTCTGGTG
ACCGTGACCCAGGACTCCTCCCTGCAGGACGGCACGCTGATCTACAAGGTGAAGATGCGCGGCACCAACT
TCCCCCCCGACGGCCCCGTAATGCAGAAGAAGACCATGGGCTGGGAGGCCTCCACCGAGCGCCTGTACCC
CCGCGACGGCGTGCTGAAGGGCGAGATCCACCAGGCCCTGAAGCTGAAGGACGGCGGCCACTACCTGGTG
GAGTTCAAGACCATCTACATGGCCAAGAAGCCCGTGCAACTGCCCGGCTACTACTACGTGGACACCAAGC
TGGACATCACCTCCCACAACGAGGACTACACCATCGTGGAACAGTACGAGCGCTCCGAGGGCCGCCACCA
CCTGTTCCTGGGGCATGGCACCGGCAGCACCGGCAGCGGCAGCTCCGGCACCGCCTCCTCCGAGGACAAC
AACATGGCCGTCATCAAAGAGTTCATGCGCTTCAAGGTGCGCATGGAGGGCTCCATGAACGGCCACGAGT
TCGAGATCGAGGGCGAGGGCGAGGGCCGCCCCTACGAGGGCACCCAGACCGCCAAGCTGAAGGTGACCAA
GGGCGGCCCCCTGCCCTTCGCCTGGGACATCCTGTCCCCCCAGTTCATGTACGGCTCCAAGGCGTACGTG
AAGCACCCCGCCGACATCCCCGATTACAAGAAGCTGTCCTTCCCCGAGGGCTTCAAGTGGGAGCGCGTGA
TGAACTTCGAGGACGGCGGTCTGGTGACCGTGACCCAGGACTCCTCCCTGCAGGACGGCACGCTGATCTA
CAAGGTGAAGATGCGCGGCACCAACTTCCCCCCCGACGGCCCCGTAATGCAGAAGAAGACCATGGGCTGG
GAGGCCTCCACCGAGCGCCTGTACCCCCGCGACGGCGTGCTGAAGGGCGAGATCCACCAGGCCCTGAAGC
TGAAGGACGGCGGCCACTACCTGGTGGAGTTCAAGACCATCTACATGGCCAAGAAGCCCGTGCAACTGCC
CGGCTACTACTACGTGGACACCAAGCTGGACATCACCTCCCACAACGAGGACTACACCATCGTGGAACAG
TACGAGCGCTCCGAGGGCCGCCACCACCTGTTCCTGTACGGCATGGACGAGCTGTACAAGTCCGGACTCA
GATCTGGCAGCGGTGGAGGCTTGGAGGAGCCGGAGGCCGCGACGCGGACAGCCGCGGCCGTGGATTGCAA
AGACAGACCCGGGTTCCCAGTGAAGAGGTTAATACAAGCCCGCTTGCCCTTCAAACGCCTGAACCTTGTT
CCCAAGGAGAAAGTTGAGGAAGACACATCACCAAAAGCAGCTGTGGAAAGCAAAGTCCCGGATCTACAAT
TGTCTTTGGGCACTTTTGAAAGCCAGTGTCACACAGGCTCTCACGTAGGCTTGAGTACAAAGTTGGTCGG
TGGCCAGGGCCCCATTGATAGCTTCTTGAGGGCAACAATCAAGCCAGTACCGAGTGTGGTCATTATCGAC
CTGACGGAGAACTGCAGTGACATTCCAGACAGCCCTGAGGGCCACAGTGAACTAAGTCCTGACACTGCTG
GTGTGGTCACCACAGTGGAAGGAGCTGCCAAGCAGCAGGAGCACTCTGCAGCAGAGCTGTGTCTCCTAGA
GACCCCTTCAGACATCACTTGTCACATGGAAGAGGAGCCTGGGAGTCCAGGAGACCCAAAGAGGACGGGT
GACTGTCAGGCTGGTTCACTACAGAGCTGTCCGGAGCTGACCCCAGGTTCTAGGACATGCCCCACCAAGG
AGTTATCAAGCTGGAGCAAGGCAGGGGATCTCCTATTTATAGAGAAAGTGCCTGTGGTGGTGCTAGAGGA
CATCCTGGCCACTAAGCCCTCCATTGCCTCTCTTCCCATGATGTCCCTGGATAGGAGTGTCACTTCAGAG
AGTGAAATACTGGAGTCCTGCCCCGAGGATGACTCCATACTGAGCCACTCCTCCACCAACTCCTCTTCTC
CAACCAGCTCTCCTGAGGGACCATCCACACCCCCAGAACATCGGGGTGGGAGAAGCTCCCCCTCCACCCC
AGCCTGCAGAGTTGCCAAGAACTTTGTCAAAGGCTCCACAGAGAAGGGCAGGAGCAAACTGCACAGAGAT
AGAGAACAGCAGAGGGAAGAGAAGGAAAAGCTGAGGGAAGAGATACGACGAGCCAAGGAGGAGGCACGGA
AGAAGAAGGAGGAGGAGAAGGAGCTGAAGGAAAAGGAGCGGAGGGAAAAGCGGGAGAAAGATGAGAAGGA
GAAGGCGGAGAAGCAGCGGCTAAAGGAGGAAAAACGCAAGGAGCGGCAGGAAGCTCTGGAGGCTAAACTG
GAGGAGAAGAGGAAGAAGGAGGAAGAGAAGCGGTTACGGGAGGAAGAGAAGCGGTTACGGGAAGAAGAGA
AGCGCATTAAGGCAGAAAAGGCAGAGATCACTCGATTCTTCCAGAAACCGAAGACTCCGCAGGCTCCCAA
GACCCTGGCCGGTTCCTGTGGTAAGTTTGCCCCCTTTGAAATCAAAGAACACATGGTGCTGGCTCCACGG
TGCCGAGCTGCCTTGGATCAAGACCTGTGCGATCAGCTGGACCAGCTCCTGCAGCAGCAGAGTGTGGCAA
GCACCTTCCTCAGTGACCTAAAAAGCCGGCTGCCCTTGAGATCGGGGCCCACCCGGGTCTGTGGCCATGA
CACAGACATCATGAACAGGGATGTGGTCATTGTGGAGAGCAGCAAGGTGGACGGTGTGTCTGAAAGGAAG
AAGTTTGGCCGCATGAAGCTTCTGCAGTTCTCAGAGAACCACCGGCCAGCATACTGGGGGACGTGGAACA
AGAAGACAGCCATCATCCGCCCCCGGAACCCCTGGGCCCAGGACAAAGACCTTCTTGACTATGAGGTAGA
CAGTGACGATGAGTGGGAAGAGGAGGAACCTGGGGAGTCTTTGTCCCACAGTGAGGGGGATGAGGATGAC
GATGTGGGGGAAGATGAGGATGAGGACGATGGCTTCTTTGTGCCCCATGGGTACTTATCTGAAGATGAAG
GCGTGACTGAGGAGTGTGCAGACCCTGAGAACCACAAAGTACACCAGAAGCTGAAGGCCAAGGAGTGGGA
TGAGCTCCTAGCCAAGGGCAAGCGCTTTCGTGTGCTGCAGCCTGTGCACGTGGGATGTGTATGGGCATCA
GAGGCAGCCAACTGCACGAGTTCCGACTTGAAGCTGCTGCAGCAGTTCACTGCATGCCTGCTGGATGTGG
CATCCCCTGATGAGCCAGAACCCGGGGCCTCCAGGAGGGAAAAGAGGGACCAGCATATCCTGGCCCAGTT
GCTTCCGCTGCTACATGGCAATGTGAATGGGAGCAAGGTGATCATCCATGAATTCCAGGAGCAATGCCGC
AGGGGCCTGCTGACCCTTCCAAGTCCCACCCCACACCTGCAGATGCCCAACTTGGAGGATGCTGTTGCTG
TGCCATCCAAGGCCAGGCTGAAGCGCCTTATCTCTGAGAACTCTGCCTATGAGAAGCGGCCCAACTTCCG
TATGTGCTGGTATGTGCACCCAGAGGTGCTCAAGAGCTTTGGCCAGGAGTGCCTGCCAGTGCCCTGCCAG
TGGACCTACATCACCACCATGCCCTCAGCACCCAGGGAAGACAGTGGCAGTGCTTCTACTGAGGGGCCTG
GCCAGAGCACACCTATGCTACTCAAGCGGAAGCCAGCGGCCACCATGTGCATCACGCAGTTTATGAAGAA
GCGGCGCTATGATGGACAGGTTGGGTCTGGGGACATGGATGGCTTCCAGGCAGACACAGAAGAGGATGAA
GAGGATGACACAGACTGTATGATCATAGATGTGCCAGATGTTGGGAGTGACGTGTCAGAAGCTCCCATAC
CTGCTCCCACACTTTGCAAGTGAGGATCCACCGGATCTAGATAACTGATCATAATCAGCCATACCACATT
